Addgene plasmid #92309: VE-cad-eGFP Donor plasmid
Purpose: Knock eGFP into human VE-cad locus
Depositing lab: Sean Palecek. Depositing organization: University of Wisconsin, Madison. Publication: Human pluripotent stem cell-derived epicardial progenitors can differentiate to endocardial-like endothelial cells. Bao X, Bhute VJ, Han T, Qian T, Lian X, Palecek SP. Bioeng Transl Med. 2017 Jun;2(2):191-201. doi: 10.1002/btm2.10062. Epub 2017 May 22. PubMed 29170757.
Backbone
  Vector backbone: Oct4-2A-eGFP backbone
  Backbone size w/o insert (bp): 8563
  Total vector size (bp): 10438
  Modifications to backbone: Left and right arms of Oct4 were replaced with VEcad arms
  Vector type: Mammalian Expression, CRISPR
  Selectable markers: Puromycin
Growth in bacteria
  Bacterial resistance: Ampicillin, 100 μg/mL
  Growth temperature: 37°C
  Growth strain: DH5alpha
  Copy number: Unknown
Gene/Insert
  Gene/Insert name: VEcad Homologous Recombination Arms (alt name: CDH5)
  Species: H. sapiens (human)
  Insert size (bp): 2000
  Mutation: about 30 a.a. truncated at end of protein
  GenBank ID: 1003
  Entrez Gene: CDH5 (a.k.a. 7B4, CD144)
  Cloning method: Restriction Enzyme; 5′ cloning site SbfI, AscI (not destroyed); 3′ cloning site NheI, FseI (not destroyed)
  Sequencing primers: 5′ M13 RVS; 3′ M13 FWD
Terms and licenses: Academic/Nonprofit Terms; Industry Terms: Not Available to Industry
Depositor comments: This plasmid functions as described in the related publication, but the 5' homology arm is 528bp instead of ~2kbp.
How to cite: VE-cad-eGFP Donor plasmid was a gift from Sean Palecek (Addgene plasmid # 92309 ; http://n2t.net/addgene:92309 ; RRID:Addgene_92309)
