[The description below was written by a language model from this plasmid's Addgene catalogue record and pLannotate feature annotations shown in this document.]
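Description:
VE-cad-eGFP Donor plasmid is a homology-directed repair template for CRISPR-assisted knock-in of eGFP at the human VE-cadherin (CDH5, CD144) locus. It was derived from an Oct4-2A-eGFP donor backbone by exchanging the Oct4 left and right homology arms for CDH5 arms. In bacteria it is maintained through a high-copy ColE1/pUC-type origin and selected with ampicillin (AmpR). The sequenced record also carries a neo/kanamycin resistance gene, an f1 origin, and lac promoter/operator and lacZα remnants typical of a cloning-vector backbone. The catalogue gives a total size of 10,438 bp, while the sequenced record is 10,373 nt.

The payload begins with a 5′ arm ending in a fragment of the CDH5 coding sequence, followed shortly by the EGFP coding sequence. The backbone name implies a 2A linkage, but no 2A element is annotated in the feature table. The record notes that about 30 amino acids are truncated from the end of the protein, so the knock-in allele would encode a C-terminally shortened VE-cadherin. Downstream of EGFP sits a selection cassette made of the mouse PGK promoter, a puromycin resistance gene and the PGK polyadenylation signal. It is flanked by two loxP sites in the same orientation, which allows targeted cells to be enriched with puromycin and the cassette to be removed later with Cre. The region after the second loxP presumably holds the 3′ arm, although it is largely unannotated apart from a short hit labelled C9orf85, which may be spurious. The depositor states that the 5′ arm is 528 bp rather than the intended ~2 kb, but that the plasmid still performs as published. Its associated use is generating VE-cadherin reporter lines in human pluripotent stem cells to track endothelial differentiation.
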