Features (pLannotate 1.2.2; 20 found; start..end, strand, type, name):
      2..94      +  CDS            lacI (fragment): lac repressor; lacI; The lac repressor binds to the lac operator to inhibit transcription in E. coli. This inhibition can be relieved by adding lactose or isopropyl-β-D-thiogalactopyranoside (IPTG).
    107..128     +  protein_bind   CAP binding site: CAP binding activates transcription in the presence of cAMP. E. coli catabolite activator protein
    143..173     +  promoter       lac promoter: promoter for the E. coli lac operon
    181..197     +  protein_bind   lac operator: The lac repressor binds to the lac operator to inhibit transcription in E. coli. This inhibition can be relieved by adding lactose or isopropyl-β-D-thiogalactopyranoside (IPTG). lac repressor encoded by lacI
   1595..2086    +  CDS            CDH5 (fragment): CADH5_HUMAN - Experimental evidence at protein level: Swiss-Prot protein existence level 1. Cadherins are calcium-dependent cell adhesion proteins (By similarity). They preferentially interact with themselves in a homophilic manner in connecting cells; cadherins may thus contribute to the sorting of heterogeneous cell types (PubMed:21269602). This cadherin may play a important role in endothelial cell biology through control of the cohesion and organization of the intercellular junctions (By similarity). It associates with alpha-catenin forming a link to the cytoskeleton (PubMed:10861224). Act
   2150..2869    +  CDS            EGFP: the original enhanced GFP (Yang et al., 1996) mammalian codon-optimized
   2900..2933    -  protein_bind   loxP: Cre-mediated recombination occurs in the 8-bp core sequence (GCATACAT). Cre recombinase
   2994..3493    +  promoter       PGK promoter: mouse phosphoglycerate kinase 1 promoter
   3533..4132    +  CDS            PuroR (fragment): puromycin N-acetyltransferase; pac from Streptomyces; confers resistance to puromycin
   4210..4662    +  polyA_signal   PGK poly(A) signal: mouse phosphoglycerate kinase 1 polyadenylation signal
   4689..4722    -  protein_bind   loxP: Cre-mediated recombination occurs in the 8-bp core sequence (GCATACAT). Cre recombinase
   6285..6470    -  CDS            C9orf85 (fragment): CI085_HUMAN - Experimental evidence at protein level: Swiss-Prot protein existence level 1. From Homo sapiens (Human).
   6807..6825    -  promoter       T7 promoter: promoter for bacteriophage T7 RNA polymerase
   6828..6985    +  CDS            lacZα (fragment): LacZα fragment of β-galactosidase; lacZ fragment
   6989..7417    +  rep_origin     f1 ori (sequence partly withheld): f1 bacteriophage origin of replication; arrow indicates direction of (+) strand synthesis
   7430..7729    +  CDS            tnpA (fragment): TN5P_ECOLX - Also known as tnp. Experimental evidence at protein level: Swiss-Prot protein existence level 1. Mediates transposition of transposon Tn5 by a 'cut and paste' mechanism. First, the monomeric transposase binds the 19 bp inverted DNA repeats flanking the transposon. Then, dimerization of the DNA- bound transposase creates a synaptic DNA complex. After nicking of the first DNA strand, excision of the transposon proceeds through a series of intermediates. The transposase then mediates the insertion of the transposon at a new site by strand transfer. The activity of the wild- type tran
   7761..8552    +  CDS            neo: KKA2_KLEPN - Also known as kan, nptII. Experimental evidence at protein level: Swiss-Prot protein existence level 1. Resistance to kanamycin, neomycin, paromomycin, ribostamycin, butirosin and gentamicin B. From Klebsiella pneumoniae.
   8556..8572    +  promoter       AmpR promoter (fragment): bla
   8573..9433    +  CDS            AmpR: β-lactamase; bla; confers resistance to ampicillin, carbenicillin, and related antibiotics
   9604..10192   +  rep_origin     ori: high-copy-number ColE1/pMB1/pBR322/pUC origin of replication
>Addgene plasmid #92309 | VE-cad-eGFP Donor plasmid | addgene full sequence | sequence record 393408 | Addgene NGS Result
AGCGCCCAATACGCAAACCGCCTCTCCCCGCGCGTTGGCCGATTCATTAATGCAGCTGGCACGACAGGTT
TCCCGACTGGAAAGCGGGCAGTGAGCGCAACGCAATTAATGTGAGTTAGCTCACTCATTAGGCACCCCAG
GCTTTACACTTTATGCTTCCGGCTCGTATGTTGTGTGGAATTGTGAGCGGATAACAATTTCACACAGGAA
ACAGCTATGACCATGATTACGCCAAGCTTGGTACCGAGCTCGGATCCACTAGTAACGGCCGCCAGTGTGC
TGGAATTCGCCCTTTTCCTGCAGGCTGCCTCCAATCTGCAATGCAGCCCTTAGCCAGTTCATGTGCAGGA
TGCAGGATGTGAGCTCCAACCACCTGGGTGCTCACGGTGGGGGATGAGCCAGGGAGGAGGAGGGGGTGGG
ACTCAGGACTCCTCCCCCACGCATCAGGCCAGTATCACTTTAAAATAACTTATACATAACAGTCACTCCT
TCCACTTAGATATTTTCAGCATTTACTGAGTGCCAGGCATTGTTCTGGGCATGTATTTACATAAAACCTA
TTTTTGAAAAAGGAAAAAGGATCCAGTTCTAAAATGGAAAGTTTAAAAACTTCTAGTTTAGATTGTCTCC
ACGTGCTTTCTTTCTTTTTATAGAATTCCTCCGGCCTTGATACATATTTTTTTTCTTGTTTGGGCCTCAG
AAATTTTAGGAGCATTGTAGGCCTTAGTTTGGATTTCCCAGGGAGCAGCCCTGGGATGAGGATTGGGGTG
GAAGTGGTTTATTTGGGAGGTGGTTTATTTCCCTGGATACCTCCTAAGGCAGAGGGGGAGTGAAGCTGGG
AAGGGAGGAGGCCAGCGAAGGTGGAATGTTCCCATCGTGAGGAACTGGAGCCTCCTCCCATAGGGTTGCC
GGGAGGCAGCGTGGGGCCACCCCCCAGCATCATCCCACCGGGGGAGCACAGTGATGTACTGTATCCTGCA
TTTCACTCGCCATGAGACGCAGCAGGGGCTGATCCTCCAGAGGAAGCCCTCAGGTGATTAGAGATCACCC
TGGCACTCACGGCAAGGCCTGGATACAGCCACGGGGCACCTGCAATACAGATTCCAGGCCTCTCCTGCCT
GTAGCCCTCCTGAGAGTGGCCTCGGTATGCCCCACTTCTGGGACTTCTCCAGCAGAGATTTCTCCTTTAT
TAATAATTAATGATGATGATGGCATCCCCACCACAAATAGAATTGCATTTGACCTCACAACCATCCTCCC
AAATATAAACAGAGCAGGGAGGTCATCATTTCCATTTTACAGACAAGGAAACTGAGGCTGGGGGGCAGGG
CTGCCTTCCAGGGCATCCCAGCTTTACTTATGTATATAGTAGTTTGTTCAGTAACTCAAAGCTAGAAGGC
CTGAGCCTAATTTTAGAAGCTCTCTGCACTTCAAGGTCTACCCCTCCTTAGGGATCCAAGACCCTCACAT
AGCCACACCCCTCAGAGATTCCCACAGGCTGAGCATCCGCACCTGCCCCTGGGTGTGGGGGAACGGCAGC
GGTGGGAGTGTCGGGCGAGGTGGGGATGGGGGCATGGGGGGCCGCCCAGGCCCCCAGCCTTGTCTGACTC
TGCTGCTCGGCTCCCTGGCTGCAGTGATCACCCTGCTCATCTTCCTGCGGCGGCGGCTCCGGAAGCAGGC
CCGCGCGCACGGCAAGAGCGTGCCGGAGATCCACGAGCAGCTGGTCACCTACGACGAGGAGGGCGGCGGC
GAGATGGACACCACCAGCTACGATGTGTCGGTGCTCAACTCGGTGCGCCGCGGCGGGGCCAAGCCCCCGC
GGCCCGCGCTGGACGCCCGGCCTTCCCTCTATGCGCAGGTGCAGAAGCCACCGAGGCACGCGCCTGGGGC
ACACGGAGGGCCCGGGGAGATGGCAGCCATGATCGAGGTGAAGAAGGACGAGGCGGACCACGACGGCGAC
GGCCCCCCCTACGACACGCTGCACATCTACGGCTACGAGGGCTCCGAGTCCATAGCCGAGTCCCTCAGCT
CCCTGGGCACCGACTCATCCGACTCTGACGTGGATTACGACTTCCTTAACGACTGGGCTAGCGCCACTAA
CTTCTCCCTGTTGAAACAAGCAGGGGATGTCGAAGAGAATCCCGGGCCAATGGTGAGCAAGGGCGAGGAG
CTGTTCACCGGGGTGGTGCCCATCCTGGTCGAGCTGGACGGCGACGTAAACGGCCACAAGTTCAGCGTGT
CCGGCGAGGGCGAGGGCGATGCCACCTACGGCAAGCTGACCCTGAAGTTCATCTGCACCACCGGCAAGCT
GCCCGTGCCCTGGCCCACCCTCGTGACCACCCTGACCTACGGCGTGCAGTGCTTCAGCCGCTACCCCGAC
CACATGAAGCAGCACGACTTCTTCAAGTCCGCCATGCCCGAAGGCTACGTCCAGGAGCGCACCATCTTCT
TCAAGGACGACGGCAACTACAAGACCCGCGCCGAGGTGAAGTTCGAGGGCGACACCCTGGTGAACCGCAT
CGAGCTGAAGGGCATCGACTTCAAGGAGGACGGCAACATCCTGGGGCACAAGCTGGAGTACAACTACAAC
AGCCACAACGTCTATATCATGGCCGACAAGCAGAAGAACGGCATCAAGGTGAACTTCAAGATCCGCCACA
ACATCGAGGACGGCAGCGTGCAGCTCGCCGACCACTACCAGCAGAACACCCCCATCGGCGACGGCCCCGT
GCTGCTGCCCGACAACCACTACCTGAGCACCCAGTCCGCCCTGAGCAAAGACCCCAACGAGAAGCGCGAT
CACATGGTCCTGCTGGAGTTCGTGACCGCCGCCGGGATCACTCTCGGCATGGACGAGCTGTACAAGTAAG
AATTCCGATCATATTCAATAACCCTTAATATAACTTCGTATAATGTATGCTATACGAAGTTATTAGGTCT
GAAGAGGAGTTTACGTCCAGCCAAGCTTAGGATCTCGACCTCGAAATTCTACCGGGTAGGGGAGGCGCTT
TTCCCAAGGCAGTCTGGAGCATGCGCTTTAGCAGCCCCGCTGGGCACTTGGCGCTACACAAGTGGCCTCT
GGCCTCGCACACATTCCACATCCACCGGTAGGCGCCAACCGGCTCCGTTCTTTGGTGGCCCCTTCGCGCC
ACCTTCTACTCCTCCCCTAGTCAGGAAGTTCCCCCCCGCCCCGCAGCTCGCGTCGTGCAGGACGTGACAA
ATGGAAGTAGCACGTCTCACTAGTCTCGTGCAGATGGACAGCACCGCTGAGCAATGGAAGCGGGTAGGCC
TTTGGGGCAGCGGCCAATAGCAGCTTTGCTCCTTCGCTTTCTGGGCTCAGAGGCTGGGAAGGGGTGGGTC
CGGGGGCGGGCTCAGGGGCGGGCTCAGGGGCGGGGCGGGCGCCCGAAGGTCCTCCGGAGGCCCGGCATTC
TGCACGCTTCAAAAGCGCACGTCTGCCGCGCTGTTCTCCTCTTCCTCATCTCCGGGCCTTTCGACCTGCA
TCCATCTAGATCTCGAGCAGCTGAAGCTTACCATGACCGAGTACAAGCCCACGGTGCGCCTCGCCACCCG
CGACGACGTCCCCAGGGCCGTACGCACCCTCGCCGCCGCGTTCGCCGACTACCCCGCCACGCGCCACACC
GTCGATCCGGACCGCCACATCGAGCGGGTCACCGAGCTGCAAGAACTCTTCCTCACGCGCGTCGGGCTCG
ACATCGGCAAGGTGTGGGTCGCGGACGACGGCGCCGCGGTGGCGGTCTGGACCACGCCGGAGAGCGTCGA
AGCGGGGGCGGTGTTCGCCGAGATCGGCCCGCGCATGGCCGAGTTGAGCGGTTCCCGGCTGGCCGCGCAG
CAACAGATGGAAGGCCTCCTGGCGCCGCACCGGCCCAAGGAGCCCGCGTGGTTCCTGGCCACCGTCGGCG
TCTCGCCCGACCACCAGGGCAAGGGTCTGGGCAGCGCCGTCGTGCTCCCCGGAGTGGAGGCGGCCGAGCG
CGCCGGGGTGCCCGCCTTCCTGGAGACCTCCGCGCCCCACAACCTCCCCTTCTACGAGCGGCTCGGCTTC
ACCGTCACCGCCGACGTCGAGGTGCCCGAAGGACCGCGCACCTGGTGCATGACCCGCAAGCCCGGTGCCT
GACGCCCGCCCCACGACCCGCAGCGCCCGACCGAAAGGAGCGCACGACCCCATGCATCGATGATATCAGA
TCCCCGGGATGCAGAAATTGATGATCTATTAAACAATAAAGATGTCCACTAAAATGGAAGTTTTTCCTGT
CATACTTTGTTAAGAAGGGTGAGAACAGAGTACCTACATTTTGAATGGAAGGATTGGAGCTACGGGGGTG
GGGGTGGGGTGGGATTAGATAAATGCCTGCTCTTTACTGAAGGCTCTTTACTATTGCTTTATGATAATGT
TTCATAGTTGGATATCATAATTTAAACAAGCAAAACCAAATTAAGGGCCAGCTCATTCCTCCCACTCATG
ATCTATAGATCTATAGATCTCTCGTGGGATCATTGTTTTTCTCTTGATTCCCACTTTGTGGTTCTAAGTA
CTGTGGTTTCCAAATGTGTCAGTTTCATAGCCTGAAGAACGAGATCAGCAGCCTCTGTTCCACATACACT
TCATTCTCAGTATTGTTTTGCCAAGTTCTAATTCCATCAGAAGCTGGTCGAGATCCGGAACCCTTAATAT
AACTTCGTATAATGTATGCTATACGAAGTTATTAGGTCCCTCGAAGAGGTTCACTAGGCGCGCCCCTCCA
AAAATGGCAGTGACTCCCCAGCCCAGCACCCCTTCCTCGTGGGTCCCAGAGACCTCATCAGCCTTGGGAT
AGCAAACTCCAGGTTCCTGAAATATCCAGGAATATATGTCAGTGATGACTATTCTCAAATGCTGGCAAAT
CCAGGCTGGTGTTCTGTCTGGGCTCAGACATCCACATAACCCTGTCACCCACAGACCGCCGTCTAACTCA
AAGACTTCCTCTGGCTCCCCAAGGCTGCAAAGCAAAACAGACTGTGTTTAACTGCTGCAGGGTCTTTTTC
TAGGGTCCCTGAACGCCCTGGTAAGGCTGGTGAGGTCCTGGTGCCTATCTGCCTGGAGGCAAAGGCCTGG
ACAGCTTGACTTGTGGGGCAGGATTCTCTGCAGCCCATTCCCAAGGGAGACTGACCATCATGCCCTCTCT
CGGGAGCCCTAGCCCTGCTCCAACTCCATACTCCACTCCAAGTGCCCCACCACTCCCCAACCCCTCTCCA
GGCCTGTCAAGAGGGAGGAAGGGGCCCCATGGCAGCTCCTGACCTTGGGTCCTGAAGTGACCTCACTGGC
CTGCCATGCCAGTAACTGTGCTGTACTGAGCACTGAACCACATTCAGGGAAATGGCTTATTAAACTTTGA
AGCAACTGTGAATTCATTCTGGAGGGGCAGTGGAGATCAGGAGTGACAGATCACAGGGTGAGGGCCACCT
CCACACCCACCCCCTCTGGAGAAGGCCTGGAAGAGCTGAGACCTTGCTTTGAGACTCCTCAGCACCCCTC
CAGTTTTGCCTGAGAAGGGGCAGATGTTCCCGGAGCAGAAGACGTCTCCCCTTCTCTGCCTCACCTGGTC
GCCAATCCATGCTCTCTTTCTTTTCTCTGTCTACTCCTTATCCCTTGGTTTAGAGGAACCCAAGATGTGG
CCTTTAGCAAAACTGGACAATGTCCAAACCCACTCATGACTGCATGACGGAGCCGAGCCATGTGTCTTTA
CACCTCGCTGTTGTCACATCTCAGGGAACTGACCCTCAGGCACACCTTGCAGAAGGCAAGGCCCTGCCCT
GCCCAACCTCTGTGGTCACCCATGCATCTTCCACTGGAACGTTTCACTGCAAACACACCTTGGAGAAGTG
GCATCAGTCAACAGAGAGGGGCAGGGAAGGAGACACCAAGCTCACCCTTCGTCATGGACCGAGGTTCCCA
CTCTGGGCAAAGCACCTCACACTGCAAGGGATTGTAGATAACACTGACTTGTTTGTTTTAACCAATAACT
AGCTTCTTATAATGATTTTTTTACTAATGATACTTACAAGTTTCTAGCTCTCACAGACATATAGAATAAG
GGTTTTTGCATAATAAGCAGGTTGTTATTTAGGTTAACAATATTAATTCAGGTTTTTTAGTTGGAAAAAC
AATTCCTGTAACCTTCTATTTTCTATAATTGTAGTAATTGCTCTACAGATAATGTCTATATATTGGCCAA
ACTGGTGCATGACAAGTACTGTATTTTTTTATACCTAAATAAAGAAAAATCTTTAGCCTGGGCAACATAG
GGAGACCCTATCTCTACCAAAAAAAAATTAATTAGCCAGGCATGGTGGCAGGCACCTGTGGTCCCAGCTA
CTTGGGAGGCTGAGATAGGAGAATCACTTCAGCCTGGGAGATCAAGGCTGCAGTGAGCTCTGAACGCACC
ACTACACTCCAGCCTGGGTGACAGAGTGAGATCCTGTCTCAAAAAAAGAGAAAGAAAACCTTTGAGATTC
TTCCATTTTTAGAGCTGAGAGAGCACTTGTGAAACACACACACATGCACAAACATATAAACATGCATACA
GGCATGCACATGCACACACAAATACACATACACACACACAAGCACACACACACCACCACCACCATCATCA
GAGGAACTTACAGAAAAGGGGACATTTATAGATTCCTAGGAATATGCCAAAGCTTTTCAAAGCCTCTATG
GACAGCGGCCGGCCAAAAGGGCGAATTCTGCAGATATCCATCACACTGGCGGCCGCTCGAGCATGCATCT
AGAGGGCCCAATTCGCCCTATAGTGAGTCGTATTACAATTCACTGGCCGTCGTTTTACAACGTCGTGACT
GGGAAAACCCTGGCGTTACCCAACTTAATCGCCTTGCAGCACATCCCCCTTTCGCCAGCTGGCGTAATAG
CGAAGAGGCCCGCACCGATCGCCCTTCCCAACAGTTGCGCAGCCTGAATGGCGAATGG
[124 nt withheld, positions 6989-7112]
C
[91 nt withheld, positions 7114-7204]
A
[49 nt withheld, positions 7206-7254]
CCTTTGACGTTGGAGTCCACGTTCTTT
[37 nt withheld, positions 7282-7318]
ACCCTATCTCGGTCTATTCTTTTGATTTATAAGGGATTTTGCCGATTTCGGCCTATTGGTTAAAAAATGA
GCTGATTTAACAAAAATTTAACGCGAATTTTAACAAAATTCAGGGCGCAAGGGCTGCTAAAGGAAGCGGA
ACACGTAGAAAGCCAGTCCGCAGAAACGGTGCTGACCCCGGATGAATGTCAGCTACTGGGCTATCTGGAC
AAGGGAAAACGCAAGCGCAAAGAGAAAGCAGGTAGCTTGCAGTGGGCTTACATGGCGATAGCTAGACTGG
GCGGTTTTATGGACAGCAAGCGAACCGGAATTGCCAGCTGGGGCGCCCTCTGGTAAGGTTGGGAAGCCCT
GCAAAGTAAACTGGATGGCTTTCTTGCCGCCAAGGATCTGATGGCGCAGGGGATCAAGATCTGATCAAGA
GACAGGATGAGGATCGTTTCGCATGATTGAACAAGATGGATTGCACGCAGGTTCTCCGGCCGCTTGGGTG
GAGAGGCTATTCGGCTATGACTGGGCACAACAGACAATCGGCTGCTCTGATGCCGCCGTGTTCCGGCTGT
CAGCGCAGGGGCGCCCGGTTCTTTTTGTCAAGACCGACCTGTCCGGTGCCCTGAATGAACTGCAGGACGA
GGCAGCGCGGCTATCGTGGCTGGCCACGACGGGCGTTCCTTGCGCAGCTGTGCTCGACGTTGTCACTGAA
GCGGGAAGGGACTGGCTGCTATTGGGCGAAGTGCCGGGGCAGGATCTCCTGTCATCCCACCTTGCTCCTG
CCGAGAAAGTATCCATCATGGCTGATGCAATGCGGCGGCTGCATACGCTTGATCCGGCTACCTGCCCATT
CGACCACCAAGCGAAACATCGCATCGAGCGAGCACGTACTCGGATGGAAGCCGGTCTTGTCGATCAGGAT
GATCTGGACGAAGAGCATCAGGGGCTCGCGCCAGCCGAACTGTTCGCCAGGCTCAAGGCGCGCATGCCCG
ACGGCGAGGATCTCGTCGTGACCCATGGCGATGCCTGCTTGCCGAATATCATGGTGGAAAATGGCCGCTT
TTCTGGATTCATCGACTGTGGCCGGCTGGGTGTGGCGGACCGCTATCAGGACATAGCGTTGGCTACCCGT
GATATTGCTGAAGAGCTTGGCGGCGAATGGGCTGACCGCTTCCTCGTGCTTTACGGTATCGCCGCTCCCG
ATTCGCAGCGCATCGCCTTCTATCGCCTTCTTGACGAGTTCTTCTGAATTGAAAAAGGAAGAGTATGAGT
ATTCAACATTTCCGTGTCGCCCTTATTCCCTTTTTTGCGGCATTTTGCCTTCCTGTTTTTGCTCACCCAG
AAACGCTGGTGAAAGTAAAAGATGCTGAAGATCAGTTGGGTGCACGAGTGGGTTACATCGAACTGGATCT
CAACAGCGGTAAGATCCTTGAGAGTTTTCGCCCCGAAGAACGTTTTCCAATGATGAGCACTTTTAAAGTT
CTGCTATGTGGCGCGGTATTATCCCGTATTGACGCCGGGCAAGAGCAACTCGGTCGCCGCATACACTATT
CTCAGAATGACTTGGTTGAGTACTCACCAGTCACAGAAAAGCATCTTACGGATGGCATGACAGTAAGAGA
ATTATGCAGTGCTGCCATAACCATGAGTGATAACACTGCGGCCAACTTACTTCTGACAACGATCGGAGGA
CCGAAGGAGCTAACCGCTTTTTTGCACAACATGGGGGATCATGTAACTCGCCTTGATCGTTGGGAACCGG
AGCTGAATGAAGCCATACCAAACGACGAGCGTGACACCACGATGCCTGTAGCAATGGCAACAACGTTGCG
CAAACTATTAACTGGCGAACTACTTACTCTAGCTTCCCGGCAACAATTAATAGACTGGATGGAGGCGGAT
AAAGTTGCAGGACCACTTCTGCGCTCGGCCCTTCCGGCTGGCTGGTTTATTGCTGATAAATCTGGAGCCG
GTGAGCGTGGGTCTCGCGGTATCATTGCAGCACTGGGGCCAGATGGTAAGCCCTCCCGTATCGTAGTTAT
CTACACGACGGGGAGTCAGGCAACTATGGATGAACGAAATAGACAGATCGCTGAGATAGGTGCCTCACTG
ATTAAGCATTGGTAACTGTCAGACCAAGTTTACTCATATATACTTTAGATTGATTTAAAACTTCATTTTT
AATTTAAAAGGATCTAGGTGAAGATCCTTTTTGATAATCTCATGACCAAAATCCCTTAACGTGAGTTTTC
GTTCCACTGAGCGTCAGACCCCGTAGAAAAGATCAAAGGATCTTCTTGAGATCCTTTTTTTCTGCGCGTA
ATCTGCTGCTTGCAAACAAAAAAACCACCGCTACCAGCGGTGGTTTGTTTGCCGGATCAAGAGCTACCAA
CTCTTTTTCCGAAGGTAACTGGCTTCAGCAGAGCGCAGATACCAAATACTGTTCTTCTAGTGTAGCCGTA
GTTAGGCCACCACTTCAAGAACTCTGTAGCACCGCCTACATACCTCGCTCTGCTAATCCTGTTACCAGTG
GCTGCTGCCAGTGGCGATAAGTCGTGTCTTACCGGGTTGGACTCAAGACGATAGTTACCGGATAAGGCGC
AGCGGTCGGGCTGAACGGGGGGTTCGTGCACACAGCCCAGCTTGGAGCGAACGACCTACACCGAACTGAG
ATACCTACAGCGTGAGCTATGAGAAAGCGCCACGCTTCCCGAAGGGAGAAAGGCGGACAGGTATCCGGTA
AGCGGCAGGGTCGGAACAGGAGAGCGCACGAGGGAGCTTCCAGGGGGAAACGCCTGGTATCTTTATAGTC
CTGTCGGGTTTCGCCACCTCTGACTTGAGCGTCGATTTTTGTGATGCTCGTCAGGGGGGCGGAGCCTATG
GAAAAACGCCAGCAACGCGGCCTTTTTACGGTTCCTGGCCTTTTGCTGGCCTTTTGCTCACATGTTCTTT
CCTGCGTTATCCCCTGATTCTGTGGATAACCGTATTACCGCCTTTGAGTGAGCTGATACCGCTCGCCGCA
GCCGAACGACCGAGCGCAGCGAGTCAGTGAGCGAGGAAGCGGAAG
