>Addgene plasmid #92309 | VE-cad-eGFP Donor plasmid | addgene partial sequence | sequence record 189808 | C-ter-GFP 5'-CTCCTCGCCCTTGCTCAC-3'
TCCCTGCTTGTTTCAACAGGGAGAAGTTAGTGGCGCTAGCCCAGTCGTTAAGGAAGTCGTAATCCACGTC
AGAGTCGGATGAGTCGGTGCCCAGGGAGCTGAGGGACTCGGCTATGGACTCGGAGCCCTCGTAGCCGTAG
ATGTGCAGCGTGTCGTAGGGGGGGCCGTCGCCGTCGTGGTCCGCCTCGTCCTTCTTCACCTCGATCATGG
CTGCCATCTCCCCGGGCCCTCCGTGTGCCCCAGGCGCGTGCCTCGGTGGCTTCTGCACCTGCGCATAGAG
GGAAGGCCGGGCGTCCAGCGCGGGCCGCGGGGGCTTGGCCCCGCCGCGGCGCACCGAGTTGAGCACCGAC
ACATCGTAGCTGGTGGTGTCCATCTCGCCGCCGCCCTCCTCGTCGTAGGTGACCAGCTGCTCGTGGATCT
CCGGCACGCTCTTGCCGTGCGCGCGGGCCTGCTTCCGGAGCCGCCGCCGCAGGAAGATGAGCAGGGTGAT
CACTGCAGCCAGGGAGCCGAGCAGCAGAGTCAGACAAGGCTGGGGGCCTGGGCGGCCCCCCATGCCCCCA
TCCCCACT
